>Addgene plasmid #197157 | pAAV-CAG-SNIFP-P2A-GFP | addgene full sequence | sequence record 387130 | Addgene NGS Result
TATCTACGTAGCCATGCTCTAGGAAGAGTACCATTGACGTCAATAATGACGTATGTTCCCATAGTAACGC
CAATAGGGACTTTCCATTGACGTCAATGGGTGGAGTATTTACGGTAAACTGCCCACTTGGCAGTACATCA
AGTGTATCATATGCCAAGTACGCCCCCTATTGACGTCAATGACGGTAAATGGCCCGCCTGGCATTATGCC
CAGTACATGACCTTATGGGACTTTCCTACTTGGCAGTACATCTACGTATTAGTCATCGCTATTACCATGG
TCGAGGTGAGCCCCACGTTCTGCTTCACTCTCCCCATCTCCCCCCCCTCCCCACCCCCAATTTTGTATTT
ATTTATTTTTTAATTATTTTGTGCAGCGATGGGGGCGGGGGGGGGGGGGGGGCGCGCGCCAGGCGGGGCG
GGGCGGGGCGAGGGGCGGGGCGGGGCGAGGCGGAGAGGTGCGGCGGCAGCCAATCAGAGCGGCGCGCTCC
GAAAGTTTCCTTTTATGGCGAGGCGGCGGCGGCGGCGGCCCTATAAAAAGCGAAGCGCGCGGCGGGCGGG
AGTCGCTGCGCGCTGCCTTCGCCCCGTGCCCCGCTCCGCCGCCGCCTCGCGCCGCCCGCCCCGGCTCTGA
CTGACCGCGTTACTCCCACAGGTGAGCGGGCGGGACGGCCCTTCTCCTCCGGGCTGTAATTAGCGCTTGG
TTTAATGACGGCTTGTTTCTTTTCTGTGGCTGCGTGAAAGCCTTGAGGGGCTCCGGGAGGGCCCTTTGTG
CGGGGGGAGCGGCTCGGGGCTGTCCGCGGGGGGACGGCTGCCTTCGGGGGGGACGGGGCAGGGCGGGGTT
CGGCTTCTGGCGTGTGACCGGCGGCTCTAGAGCCTCTGCTAACCATGTTCATGCCTTCTTCTTTTTCCTA
CAGCTCCTGGGCAACGTGCTGGTTATTGTGCTGTCTCATCATTTTGGCAAAGAATTGGATCCGGTACCGC
CACCATGTCCCGTGACCCTCTCCCCTTCTTCCCTCCCCTGTACTTGGGTGGCCCCGAGATTACGACTGAG
AACTGCGAGAGGGAACCCATCCACATTCCGGGAAGCATACAGCCTCATGGGGCACTCCTGACTGCCGATG
GACACTCTGGCGAAGTCCTGCAGATGAGCCTGAACGCAGCTACCTTTCTTGGCCAGGAGCCAACTGTGCT
TCGAGGGCAGACACTGGCGGCCCTCCTGCCTGAGCAGTGGCCTGCCTTGCAAGCGGCCCTCCCTCCCGGA
TGTCCCGATGCCCTCCAGTATCGGGCGACACTGGACTGGCCAGCCGCAGGGCATCTCAGTCTGACTGTCC
ATCGGGTTGGTGAGCTCTTGATCCTGGAGTTTGAGCCCACGGAAGCATGGGACTCTACCGGTCCCCATGC
CCTTAGAAACGCCATGTCAGCTCTCGAGTCTGCACCAAACCTGAGAGCTCTGGCCGAGGTCGCAACCCAG
ACCGTGCGGGAGCTGACGGGCTTCGATCGTGTAATGCTGTACAAGTTCGCACCCGATGCTACAGGCGAGG
TGATCGCTGAAGCGCGCAGAGAAGGACTGCACGCGTTTCTGGGGCATAGGTTTCCGGCTTCTCTGATTCC
CGCACAAGCTAGGGCCCTCTATACTCGCCATCTGCTGCGGCTTACCGCTGACACAAGAGCCGCAGCTGTG
CCTCTGGACCCAGTCCTGAATCCCCAGACCAATGCCCCAACGCCCCTCGGAGGGGCTGTGCTGCGCGCCA
CTAGCCCCATGCACATGCAGTTCCTCCGGAATATGGGCGTGAGGTCCTCACTGAGCGTAAGTGTGGTGGT
AGGAGGGCAACTGTGGGGCCTGATTGCCTGTCACCACCAGACACCTTACGTGCTTCCTCCTGATCTGAGG
ACAACTCTCGAGTATCTGGGGCGTGAACTGTCCGAACAGGTGCAAGTCAAAGAACGACCGGTTCACGTGG
GAAGTGGGGCTACAAACTTCTCACTGCTGAAACAGGCCGGGGATGTGGAGGAAAACCCAGGACCACACGT
GACTAGTGTGAGCAAGGGCGAGGAGCTGTTCACCGGGGTGGTGCCCATCCTGGTCGAGCTGGACGGCGAC
GTAAACGGCCACAAGTTCAGCGTGTCCGGCGAGGGCGAGGGCGATGCCACCTACGGCAAGCTGACCCTGA
AGTTCATCTGCACCACCGGCAAGCTGCCCGTGCCCTGGCCCACCCTCGTGACCACCCTGACCTACGGCGT
GCAGTGCTTCAGCCGCTACCCCGACCACATGAAGCAGCACGACTTCTTCAAGTCCGCCATGCCCGAAGGC
TACGTCCAGGAGCGCACCATCTTCTTCAAGGACGACGGCAACTACAAGACCCGCGCCGAGGTGAAGTTCG
AGGGCGACACCCTGGTGAACCGCATCGAGCTGAAGGGCATCGACTTCAAGGAGGACGGCAACATCCTGGG
GCACAAGCTGGAGTACAACTACAACAGCCACAACGTCTATATCATGGCCGACAAGCAGAAGAACGGCATC
AAGGTGAACTTCAAGATCCGCCACAACATCGAGGACGGCAGCGTGCAGCTCGCCGACCACTACCAGCAGA
ACACCCCCATCGGCGACGGCCCCGTGCTGCTGCCCGACAACCACTACCTGAGCACCCAGTCCGCCCTGAG
CAAAGACCCCAACGAGAAGCGCGATCACATGGTCCTGCTGGAGTTCGTGACCGCCGCCGGGATCACTCTC
GGCATGGACGAGCTGTACAAGTAAGAATTCGATATCAAGCTTATCGATAATCAACCTCTGGATTACAAAA
TTTGTGAAAGATTGACTGGTATTCTTAACTATGTTGCTCCTTTTACGCTATGTGGATACGCTGCTTTAAT
GCCTTTGTATCATGCTATTGCTTCCCGTATGGCTTTCATTTTCTCCTCCTTGTATAAATCCTGGTTGCTG
TCTCTTTATGAGGAGTTGTGGCCCGTTGTCAGGCAACGTGGCGTGGTGTGCACTGTGTTTGCTGACGCAA
CCCCCACTGGTTGGGGCATTGCCACCACCTGTCAGCTCCTTTCCGGGACTTTCGCTTTCCCCCTCCCTAT
TGCCACGGCGGAACTCATCGCCGCCTGCCTTGCCCGCTGCTGGACAGGGGCTCGGCTGTTGGGCACTGAC
AATTCCGTGGTGTTGTCGGGGAAATCATCGTCCTTTCCTTGGCTGCTCGCCTGTGTTGCCACCTGGATTC
TGCGCGGGACGTCCTTCTGCTACGTCCCTTCGGCCCTCAATCCAGCGGACCTTCCTTCCCGCGGCCTGCT
GCCGGCTCTGCGGCCTCTTCCGCGTCTTCGCCTTCGCCCTCAGACGAGTCGGATCTCCCTTTGGGCCGCC
TCCCCGCATCGATACCGTCGACCCGGGCGGCCGCTTCGAGCAGACATGATAAGATACATTGATGAGTTTG
GACAAACCACAACTAGAATGCAGTGAAAAAAATGCTTTATTTGTGAAATTTGTGATGCTATTGCTTTATT
TGTAACCATTATAAGCTGCAATAAACAAGTTAACAACAACAATTGCATTCATTTTATGTTTCAGGTTCAG
GGGGAGATGTGGGAGGTTTTTTAAAGCAAGTAAAACCTCTACAAATGTGGTAAAATCGATAAGGATCTTC
CTAGAGCATGGCTACGTAGATAAGTAGCATGGCGGGTTAATCATTAACTACAAGGAACCCCTAGTGATGG
AGTTGGCCACTCCCTCTCTGCGCGCTCGCTCGCTCACTGAGGCCGGGCGACCAAAGGTCGCCCGACGCCC
GGGCTTTGCCCGGGCGGCCTCAGTGAGCGAGCGAGCGCGCAGCTGCATTAATGAATCGGCCAACGCGCGG
GGAGAGGCGGTTTGCGTATTGGGCGCTCTTCCGCTTCCTCGCTCACTGACTCGCTGCGCTCGGTCGTTCG
GCTGCGGCGAGCGGTATCAGCTCACTCAAAGGCGGTAATACGGTTATCCACAGAATCAGGGGATAACGCA
GGAAAGAACATGTGAGCAAAAGGCCAGCAAAAGGCCAGGAACCGTAAAAAGGCCGCGTTGCTGGCGTTTT
TCCATAGGCTCCGCCCCCCTGACGAGCATCACAAAAATCGACGCTCAAGTCAGAGGTGGCGAAACCCGAC
AGGACTATAAAGATACCAGGCGTTTCCCCCTGGAAGCTCCCTCGTGCGCTCTCCTGTTCCGACCCTGCCG
CTTACCGGATACCTGTCCGCCTTTCTCCCTTCGGGAAGCGTGGCGCTTTCTCATAGCTCACGCTGTAGGT
ATCTCAGTTCGGTGTAGGTCGTTCGCTCCAAGCTGGGCTGTGTGCACGAACCCCCCGTTCAGCCCGACCG
CTGCGCCTTATCCGGTAACTATCGTCTTGAGTCCAACCCGGTAAGACACGACTTATCGCCACTGGCAGCA
GCCACTGGTAACAGGATTAGCAGAGCGAGGTATGTAGGCGGTGCTACAGAGTTCTTGAAGTGGTGGCCTA
ACTACGGCTACACTAGAAGAACAGTATTTGGTATCTGCGCTCTGCTGAAGCCAGTTACCTTCGGAAAAAG
AGTTGGTAGCTCTTGATCCGGCAAACAAACCACCGCTGGTAGCGGTGGTTTTTTTGTTTGCAAGCAGCAG
ATTACGCGCAGAAAAAAAGGATCTCAAGAAGATCCTTTGATCTTTTCTACGGGGTCTGACGCTCAGTGGA
ACGAAAACTCACGTTAAGGGATTTTGGTCATGAGATTATCAAAAAGGATCTTCACCTAGATCCTTTTAAA
TTAAAAATGAAGTTTTAAATCAATCTAAAGTATATATGAGTAAACTTGGTCTGACAGTTACCAATGCTTA
ATCAGTGAGGCACCTATCTCAGCGATCTGTCTATTTCGTTCATCCATAGTTGCCTGACTCCCCGTCGTGT
AGATAACTACGATACGGGAGGGCTTACCATCTGGCCCCAGTGCTGCAATGATACCGCGAGACCCACGCTC
ACCGGCTCCAGATTTATCAGCAATAAACCAGCCAGCCGGAAGGGCCGAGCGCAGAAGTGGTCCTGCAACT
TTATCCGCCTCCATCCAGTCTATTAATTGTTGCCGGGAAGCTAGAGTAAGTAGTTCGCCAGTTAATAGTT
TGCGCAACGTTGTTGCCATTGCTACAGGCATCGTGGTGTCACGCTCGTCGTTTGGTATGGCTTCATTCAG
CTCCGGTTCCCAACGATCAAGGCGAGTTACATGATCCCCCATGTTGTGCAAAAAAGCGGTTAGCTCCTTC
GGTCCTCCGATCGTTGTCAGAAGTAAGTTGGCCGCAGTGTTATCACTCATGGTTATGGCAGCACTGCATA
ATTCTCTTACTGTCATGCCATCCGTAAGATGCTTTTCTGTGACTGGTGAGTACTCAACCAAGTCATTCTG
AGAATAGTGTATGCGGCGACCGAGTTGCTCTTGCCCGGCGTCAATACGGGATAATACCGCGCCACATAGC
AGAACTTTAAAAGTGCTCATCATTGGAAAACGTTCTTCGGGGCGAAAACTCTCAAGGATCTTACCGCTGT
TGAGATCCAGTTCGATGTAACCCACTCGTGCACCCAACTGATCTTCAGCATCTTTTACTTTCACCAGCGT
TTCTGGGTGAGCAAAAACAGGAAGGCAAAATGCCGCAAAAAAGGGAATAAGGGCGACACGGAAATGTTGA
ATACTCATACTCTTCCTTTTTCAATATTATTGAAGCATTTATCAGGGTTATTGTCTCATGAGCGGATACA
TATTTGAATGTATTTAGAAAAATAAACAAATAGGGGTTCCGCGCACATTTCCCCGAAAAGTGCCACCTAA
ATTGTAAGCGTTAATATTTTGTTAAAATTCGCGTTAAATTTTTGTTAAATCAGCTCATTTTTTAACCAAT
AGGCCGAAATCGGCAAAATCCCTTATAAATCAAAAGAATAGACCGAGATAGGGT
[37 nt withheld, positions 5935-5971]
AAAGAACGTGGACTCCAACGTCAAAGG
[49 nt withheld, positions 5999-6047]
T
[91 nt withheld, positions 6049-6139]
G
[124 nt withheld, positions 6141-6264]
CCCATTCGCCATTCAGGCTGCGCAACTGTTGGGAAGGGCGATCGGTGCGGGCCTCTTCGCTATTACGCCA
GCTGCGCGCTCGCTCGCTCACTGAGGCCGCCCGGGCAAAGCCCGGGCGTCGGGCGACCTTTGGTCGCCCG
GCCTCAGTGAGCGAGCGAGCGCGCAGAGAGGGAGTGGCCAACTCCATCACTAGGGGTTCCTTGTAGTTAA
TGATTAACCCGCCATGCTACT
Features (pLannotate 1.2.2; 19 found; start..end, strand, type, name):
     31..279     +  enhancer       CMV enhancer (fragment): human cytomegalovirus immediate early enhancer
    281..558     +  promoter       chicken β-actin promoter: No description available
    559..694     +  intron         hybrid intron (fragment): hybrid between chicken β-actin (CBA) and minute virus of mice (MMV) introns (Gray et al., 2011)
    783..913     +  intron         chimeric intron (fragment): chimera between introns from chicken β-actin and rabbit β-globin
    911..973     +  CDS            HBB (fragment): HBB_LEPEU - Experimental evidence at protein level: Swiss-Prot protein existence level 1. Involved in oxygen transport from the lung to the various peripheral tissues. From Lepus europaeus (European hare).
    985..1944    +  CDS            SNIFP: SNIFP is a basic (constitutively fluorescent) near ir fluorescent protein published in 2018, derived from Deinococcus radiodurans. It requires the cofactor biliverdin for fluorescence.
   2038..2754    +  CDS            EGFP: the original enhanced GFP (Yang et al., 1996) mammalian codon-optimized
   2755..2779    +  misc_feature   MCS (fragment): pBluescript multiple cloning site
   2779..3367    +  misc_feature   WPRE: woodchuck hepatitis virus posttranscriptional regulatory element
   3410..3531    -  polyA_signal   SV40 poly(A) signal: SV40 polyadenylation signal
   3554..3622    -  CDS            large T antigen (fragment): large T antigen from SV40 (simian virus 40)
   3693..3826    +  repeat_region  AAV2 ITR: inverted terminal repeat of adeno-associated virus serotype 2 inverted
   3820..3876    -  CDS            lacI (fragment): lac repressor; lacI; The lac repressor binds to the lac operator to inhibit transcription in E. coli. This inhibition can be relieved by adding lactose or isopropyl-β-D-thiogalactopyranoside (IPTG).
   4059..4647    -  rep_origin     ori: high-copy-number ColE1/pMB1/pBR322/pUC origin of replication
   4818..5678    -  CDS            AmpR: β-lactamase; bla; confers resistance to ampicillin, carbenicillin, and related antibiotics
   5679..5783    -  promoter       AmpR promoter: bla
   5836..6264    -  rep_origin     f1 ori (sequence partly withheld): f1 bacteriophage origin of replication; arrow indicates direction of (+) strand synthesis
   6269..6338    -  CDS            lacZα (fragment): LacZα fragment of β-galactosidase; lacZ fragment
   6333..6465    -  repeat_region  AAV2 ITR (fragment): inverted terminal repeat of adeno-associated virus serotype 2 inverted
