[The description below was written by a language model from this plasmid's Addgene catalogue record and pLannotate feature annotations shown in this document.]
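Description:
pAAV-CAG-SNIFP-P2A-GFP is an adeno-associated virus transfer plasmid built on the pAAV-CAG-WPRE backbone for expressing a near-infrared fluorescent protein together with a green reference reporter in mammalian cells. In bacteria it is maintained through a high-copy ColE1/pUC-type origin and selected with ampicillin via the β-lactamase gene. An f1 phage origin is also present. The sequenced plasmid is about 6.5 kb. Two AAV2 inverted terminal repeats flank the expression cassette, one of them annotated only as a fragment. The ITRs are the cis elements needed for replication and packaging of the intervening DNA into recombinant AAV particles when helper functions are supplied.

Expression is driven by the CAG promoter, annotated here as a CMV enhancer fragment, the chicken β-actin promoter and chimeric β-actin/β-globin intron sequences, which gives strong, broadly active transcription. The open reading frame encodes SNIFP, a constitutively fluorescent near-infrared protein derived from a Deinococcus radiodurans bacteriophytochrome that needs biliverdin as its chromophore. By the construct name, a P2A self-cleaving peptide follows; it is not annotated separately but fits the gap between the two coding regions. EGFP comes last. Ribosomal skipping at P2A yields the two proteins from one transcript in near-equal amounts, so green fluorescence can serve as an internal standard for normalising near-infrared brightness. The catalogue lists the insert species as mouse, which does not match the bacterial origin given in the SNIFP annotation. Downstream, a WPRE enhances transcript stability and expression, and an SV40 polyadenylation signal is annotated, although on the reverse strand. The plasmid comes from a study quantitatively comparing near-infrared fluorescent proteins, and it can be used by direct transfection or for AAV production.
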