Addgene plasmid #197157: pAAV-CAG-SNIFP-P2A-GFP
Purpose: Expresses the protein of SNIFP-P2A-GFP in mammalian cells
Depositing lab: Kiryl Piatkevich. Depositing organization: Westlake University. Publication: Quantitative assessment of near-infrared fluorescent proteins. Zhang H, Papadaki S, Sun X, Wang X, Drobizhev M, Yao L, Rehbock M, Koster RW, Wu L, Namikawa K, Piatkevich KD. Nat Methods. 2023 Sep 4. doi: 10.1038/s41592-023-01975-z. PubMed 37666982.
Backbone
  Vector backbone: pAAV-CAG-WPRE
  Vector type: AAV
Growth in bacteria
  Bacterial resistance: Ampicillin, 100 μg/mL
  Growth temperature: 37°C
  Growth strain: NEB Stable
  Copy number: High Copy
Gene/Insert
  Gene/Insert name: SNIFP-P2A-GFP
  Species: M. musculus (mouse)
  Cloning method: Gibson Cloning
Terms and licenses: Academic/Nonprofit Terms; Industry Terms: Not Available to Industry
Depositor comments: Please visit https://www.researchsquare.com/article/rs-797586/v1 for preprint.
How to cite: pAAV-CAG-SNIFP-P2A-GFP was a gift from Kiryl Piatkevich (Addgene plasmid # 197157 ; http://n2t.net/addgene:197157 ; RRID:Addgene_197157)
